Addgene plasmid #120883: pET28a-mH6-Cas12i2
Purpose: Expresses E. coli codon optimized Cas12i2 effector in the pET28a backbone.
Depositing lab: Arbor Biotechnologies. Publication: Functionally diverse type V CRISPR-Cas systems. Yan WX, Hunnewell P, Alfonse LE, Carte JM, Keston-Smith E, Sothiselvam S, Garrity AJ, Chong S, Makarova KS, Koonin EV, Cheng DR, Scott DA. Science. 2019 Jan 4;363(6422):88-91. doi: 10.1126/science.aav7271. Epub 2018 Dec 6. PubMed 30523077.
Backbone
  Vector backbone: pET-28a+
  Backbone manufacturer: Novagen
  Backbone size w/o insert (bp): 5838
  Total vector size (bp): 9423
  Vector type: Bacterial Expression, CRISPR
Growth in bacteria
  Bacterial resistance: Kanamycin, 50 μg/mL
  Growth temperature: 37°C
  Growth strain: DH5alpha
  Copy number: Low Copy
Gene/Insert
  Gene/Insert name: Cas12i2
  Species: Synthetic
  Insert size (bp): 3168
  Mutation: WT
  Promoter: lac
  Tag / fusion protein: mH6 (N terminal on insert)
  Cloning method: Restriction Enzyme; 5′ cloning site HindIII (not destroyed); 3′ cloning site HindIII (not destroyed)
  Sequencing primers: 5′ TAATACGACTCACTATAGGG
Terms and licenses: Academic/Nonprofit Terms; Industry Terms: Not Available to Industry
Depositor comments: For more information, please visit us at https://arbor.bio/. For commercial use or questions, please contact us at . mH6 sequence: ATGAAAATCGAAGAAGGTAAAGGTCACCATCACCATCACCAC
How to cite: pET28a-mH6-Cas12i2 was a gift from Arbor Biotechnologies (Addgene plasmid # 120883 ; http://n2t.net/addgene:120883 ; RRID:Addgene_120883)
