[The description below was written by a language model from this plasmid's Addgene catalogue record and pLannotate feature annotations shown in this document.]
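Description:
pET28a-mH6-Cas12i2 is a bacterial expression plasmid of about 9.4 kb, built on the Novagen pET-28a+ backbone. It produces the type V CRISPR effector Cas12i2 in E. coli. The insert is a synthetic, E. coli codon-optimized, wild-type Cas12i2 open reading frame of roughly 3.2 kb. It is fused at its N terminus to "mH6", a short leader peptide ending in a six-histidine stretch that can serve for metal-affinity purification. The annotation software detects only a partial 6xHis feature just downstream of the ribosome binding site, and the Cas12i2 coding region itself is not annotated. Small hits within or just after the insert region (an ADE2 promoter fragment and a SET1 tag fragment) are short partial matches and are probably not functional elements.

The catalogue lists the promoter as "lac". The feature table gives more detail, showing a T7 promoter immediately followed by a lac operator, a short lac promoter annotation, the T7 gene 10 ribosome binding site and, downstream of the insert, a T7 terminator. A plasmid-borne lacI gene with its own promoter supplies the repressor. This arrangement is consistent with IPTG-inducible transcription by T7 RNA polymerase in a suitable expression host.

Selection is by kanamycin through the aph(3')-Ia gene. Replication relies on a pBR322-type origin accompanied by rop and bom, which fits the low copy number recorded. An f1 origin is also present, along with remnants of a tetracycline resistance gene flanking the lacI region. The record supports use of the plasmid for recombinant production of tagged Cas12i2 protein for characterization of this CRISPR-Cas system.
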