Features (pLannotate 1.2.2; 20 found; start..end, strand, type, name):
     62..253     -  CDS            rop: Rop protein, which maintains plasmids at low copy number; rop
    270..650     +  CDS            YPB1_ECOLX: Protein predicted: Swiss-Prot protein existence level 4. From Escherichia coli.
    722..1013    -  CDS            TcR (fragment): tetracycline efflux protein; tet; confers resistance to tetracycline
   1028..1049    -  protein_bind   CAP binding site: CAP binding activates transcription in the presence of cAMP. E. coli catabolite activator protein
   1062..2144    -  CDS            lacI: lac repressor; lacI; The lac repressor binds to the lac operator to inhibit transcription in E. coli. This inhibition can be relieved by adding lactose or isopropyl-β-D-thiogalactopyranoside (IPTG).
   2145..2222    -  promoter       lacI promoter: lacI
   2230..2509    -  CDS            TcR (fragment): tetracycline efflux protein; tet; confers resistance to tetracycline
   2531..2549    +  promoter       T7 promoter: promoter for bacteriophage T7 RNA polymerase
   2550..2574    +  protein_bind   lac operator: The lac repressor binds to the lac operator to inhibit transcription in E. coli. This inhibition can be relieved by adding lactose or isopropyl-β-D-thiogalactopyranoside (IPTG). lac repressor encoded by lacI
   2583..2612    +  promoter       lac promoter: promoter for the E. coli lac operon
   2632..2654    +  RBS            RBS: efficient ribosome binding site from bacteriophage T7 gene 10 (Olins and Rangwala, 1989)
   2686..2702    +  CDS            6xHis (fragment): 6xHis affinity tag
   4731..4747    +  promoter       ADE2 promoter (fragment): S. cerevisiae ADE2
   6841..6890    +  CDS            SET1 (fragment): solubility-enhancement tag derived from T7 phage gene 10B
   6898..6945    +  terminator     T7 terminator: transcription terminator for bacteriophage T7 RNA polymerase
   6982..7410    +  rep_origin     f1 ori (sequence partly withheld): f1 bacteriophage origin of replication; arrow indicates direction of (+) strand synthesis
   7463..7520    +  promoter       AmpR promoter (fragment): bla
   7529..8344    -  CDS            KanR: aminoglycoside phosphotransferase; aph(3')-Ia; confers resistance to kanamycin in bacteria or G418 (Geneticin®) in eukaryotes
   8466..9054    +  rep_origin     ori: high-copy-number ColE1/pMB1/pBR322/pUC origin of replication
   9240..9379    -  misc_feature   bom: basis of mobility region from pBR322
>Addgene plasmid #120883 | pET28a-mH6-Cas12i2 | addgene full sequence | sequence record 235849 | Addgene NGS Result
CTTGTCTGCTCCCGGCATCCGCTTACAGACAAGCTGTGACCGTCTCCGGGAGCTGCATGTGTCAGAGGTT
TTCACCGTCATCACCGAAACGCGCGAGGCAGCTGCGGTAAAGCTCATCAGCGTGGTCGTGAAGCGATTCA
CAGATGTCTGCCTGTTCATCCGCGTCCAGCTCGTTGAGTTTCTCCAGAAGCGTTAATGTCTGGCTTCTGA
TAAAGCGGGCCATGTTAAGGGCGGTTTTTTCCTGTTTGGTCACTGATGCCTCCGTGTAAGGGGGATTTCT
GTTCATGGGGGTAATGATACCGATGAAACGAGAGAGGATGCTCACGATACGGGTTACTGATGATGAACAT
GCCCGGTTACTGGAACGTTGTGAGGGTAAACAACTGGCGGTATGGATGCGGCGGGACCAGAGAAAAATCA
CTCAGGGTCAATGCCAGCGCTTCGTTAATACAGATGTAGGTGTTCCACAGGGTAGCCAGCAGCATCCTGC
GATGCAGATCCGGAACATAATGGTGCAGGGCGCTGACTTCCGCGTTTCCAGACTTTACGAAACACGGAAA
CCGAAGACCATTCATGTTGTTGCTCAGGTCGCAGACGTTTTGCAGCAGCAGTCGCTTCACGTTCGCTCGC
GTATCGGTGATTCATTCTGCTAACCAGTAAGGCAACCCCGCCAGCCTAGCCGGGTCCTCAACGACAGGAG
CACGATCATGCGCACCCGTGGGGCCGCCATGCCGGCGATAATGGCCTGCTTCTCGCCGAAACGTTTGGTG
GCGGGACCAGTGACGAAGGCTTGAGCGAGGGCGTGCAAGATTCCGAATACCGCAAGCGACAGGCCGATCA
TCGTCGCGCTCCAGCGAAAGCGGTCCTCGCCGAAAATGACCCAGAGCGCTGCCGGCACCTGTCCTACGAG
TTGCATGATAAAGAAGACAGTCATAAGTGCGGCGACGATAGTCATGCCCCGCGCCCACCGGAAGGAGCTG
ACTGGGTTGAAGGCTCTCAAGGGCATCGGTCGAGATCCCGGTGCCTAATGAGTGAGCTAACTTACATTAA
TTGCGTTGCGCTCACTGCCCGCTTTCCAGTCGGGAAACCTGTCGTGCCAGCTGCATTAATGAATCGGCCA
ACGCGCGGGGAGAGGCGGTTTGCGTATTGGGCGCCAGGGTGGTTTTTCTTTTCACCAGTGAGACGGGCAA
CAGCTGATTGCCCTTCACCGCCTGGCCCTGAGAGAGTTGCAGCAAGCGGTCCACGCTGGTTTGCCCCAGC
AGGCGAAAATCCTGTTTGATGGTGGTTAACGGCGGGATATAACATGAGCTGTCTTCGGTATCGTCGTATC
CCACTACCGAGATATCCGCACCAACGCGCAGCCCGGACTCGGTAATGGCGCGCATTGCGCCCAGCGCCAT
CTGATCGTTGGCAACCAGCATCGCAGTGGGAACGATGCCCTCATTCAGCATTTGCATGGTTTGTTGAAAA
CCGGACATGGCACTCCAGTCGCCTTCCCGTTCCGCTATCGGCTGAATTTGATTGCGAGTGAGATATTTAT
GCCAGCCAGCCAGACGCAGACGCGCCGAGACAGAACTTAATGGGCCCGCTAACAGCGCGATTTGCTGGTG
ACCCAATGCGACCAGATGCTCCACGCCCAGTCGCGTACCGTCTTCATGGGAGAAAATAATACTGTTGATG
GGTGTCTGGTCAGAGACATCAAGAAATAACGCCGGAACATTAGTGCAGGCAGCTTCCACAGCAATGGCAT
CCTGGTCATCCAGCGGATAGTTAATGATCAGCCCACTGACGCGTTGCGCGAGAAGATTGTGCACCGCCGC
TTTACAGGCTTCGACGCCGCTTCGTTCTACCATCGACACCACCACGCTGGCACCCAGTTGATCGGCGCGA
GATTTAATCGCCGCGACAATTTGCGACGGCGCGTGCAGGGCCAGACTGGAGGTGGCAACGCCAATCAGCA
ACGACTGTTTGCCCGCCAGTTGTTGTGCCACGCGGTTGGGAATGTAATTCAGCTCCGCCATCGCCGCTTC
CACTTTTTCCCGCGTTTTCGCAGAAACGTGGCTGGCCTGGTTCACCACGCGGGAAACGGTCTGATAAGAG
ACACCGGCATACTCTGCGACATCGTATAACGTTACTGGTTTCACATTCACCACCCTGAATTGACTCTCTT
CCGGGCGCTATCATGCCATACCGCGAAAGGTTTTGCGCCATTCGATGGTGTCCGGGATCTCGACGCTCTC
CCTTATGCGACTCCTGCATTAGGAAGCAGCCCAGTAGTAGGTTGAGGCCGTTGAGCACCGCCGCCGCAAG
GAATGGTGCATGCAAGGAGATGGCGCCCAACAGTCCCCCGGCCACGGGGCCTGCCACCATACCCACGCCG
AAACAAGCGCTCATGAGCCCGAAGTGGCGAGCCCGATCTTCCCCATCGGTGATGTCGGCGATATAGGCGC
CAGCAACCGCACCTGTGGCGCCGGTGATGCCGGCCACGATGCGTCCGGCGTAGAGGATCGAGATCTCGAT
CCCGCGAAATTAATACGACTCACTATAGGGGAATTGTGAGCGGATAACAATTCCCCTCTAGATTTACACT
TTATGCTTCCGGCTCGTATGTTTCTAGAAAGCTTAAATAATTTTGTTTAACTTTAAGAAGGAGATTTAAA
TATGAAAATCGAAGAAGGTAAAGGTCACCATCACCATCACCACATGAGCAGCGCGATCAAAAGCTACAAG
AGCGTTCTGCGTCCGAACGAGCGTAAGAACCAACTGCTGAAAAGCACCATTCAGTGCCTGGAAGACGGTA
GCGCGTTCTTTTTCAAGATGCTGCAAGGCCTGTTTGGTGGCATCACCCCGGAGATTGTTCGTTTCAGCAC
CGAACAGGAGAAACAGCAACAGGATATCGCGCTGTGGTGCGCGGTTAACTGGTTCCGTCCGGTGAGCCAA
GACAGCCTGACCCACACCATTGCGAGCGATAACCTGGTGGAGAAGTTTGAGGAATACTATGGTGGCACCG
CGAGCGACGCGATCAAACAGTACTTCAGCGCGAGCATTGGCGAAAGCTACTATTGGAACGACTGCCGTCA
ACAGTACTATGATCTGTGCCGTGAGCTGGGTGTTGAGGTGAGCGACCTGACCCATGATCTGGAGATCCTG
TGCCGTGAAAAGTGCCTGGCGGTTGCGACCGAGAGCAACCAGAACAACAGCATCATTAGCGTTCTGTTTG
GCACCGGCGAAAAAGAGGACCGTAGCGTGAAACTGCGTATCACCAAGAAAATTCTGGAGGCGATCAGCAA
CCTGAAAGAAATCCCGAAGAACGTTGCGCCGATTCAAGAGATCATTCTGAACGTGGCGAAAGCGACCAAG
GAAACCTTCCGTCAGGTGTATGCGGGTAACCTGGGTGCGCCGAGCACCCTGGAGAAATTTATCGCGAAGG
ACGGCCAAAAAGAGTTCGATCTGAAGAAACTGCAGACCGACCTGAAGAAAGTTATTCGTGGTAAAAGCAA
GGAGCGTGATTGGTGCTGCCAGGAAGAGCTGCGTAGCTACGTGGAGCAAAACACCATCCAGTATGACCTG
TGGGCGTGGGGCGAAATGTTCAACAAAGCGCACACCGCGCTGAAAATCAAGAGCACCCGTAACTACAACT
TTGCGAAGCAACGTCTGGAACAGTTCAAAGAGATTCAGAGCCTGAACAACCTGCTGGTTGTGAAGAAGCT
GAACGACTTTTTCGATAGCGAATTTTTCAGCGGCGAGGAAACCTACACCATCTGCGTTCACCATCTGGGT
GGCAAGGACCTGAGCAAACTGTATAAGGCGTGGGAGGATGATCCGGCGGACCCGGAAAACGCGATTGTGG
TTCTGTGCGACGATCTGAAAAACAACTTTAAGAAAGAGCCGATCCGTAACATTCTGCGTTACATCTTCAC
CATTCGTCAAGAATGCAGCGCGCAGGACATCCTGGCGGCGGCGAAGTACAACCAACAGCTGGATCGTTAT
AAAAGCCAAAAGGCGAACCCGAGCGTTCTGGGTAACCAGGGCTTTACCTGGACCAACGCGGTGATCCTGC
CGGAGAAGGCGCAGCGTAACGACCGTCCGAACAGCCTGGATCTGCGTATTTGGCTGTACCTGAAACTGCG
TCACCCGGACGGTCGTTGGAAGAAACACCATATCCCGTTCTACGATACCCGTTTCTTCCAAGAAATTTAT
GCGGCGGGCAACAGCCCGGTTGACACCTGCCAGTTTCGTACCCCGCGTTTCGGTTATCACCTGCCGAAAC
TGACCGATCAGACCGCGATCCGTGTTAACAAGAAACATGTGAAAGCGGCGAAGACCGAGGCGCGTATTCG
TCTGGCGATCCAACAGGGCACCCTGCCGGTGAGCAACCTGAAGATCACCGAAATTAGCGCGACCATCAAC
AGCAAAGGTCAAGTGCGTATTCCGGTTAAGTTTGACGTGGGTCGTCAAAAAGGCACCCTGCAGATCGGTG
ACCGTTTCTGCGGCTACGATCAAAACCAGACCGCGAGCCACGCGTATAGCCTGTGGGAAGTGGTTAAAGA
GGGTCAATACCATAAAGAGCTGGGCTGCTTTGTTCGTTTCATCAGCAGCGGTGACATCGTGAGCATTACC
GAGAACCGTGGCAACCAATTTGATCAGCTGAGCTATGAAGGTCTGGCGTACCCGCAATATGCGGACTGGC
GTAAGAAAGCGAGCAAGTTCGTGAGCCTGTGGCAGATCACCAAGAAAAACAAGAAAAAGGAAATCGTGAC
CGTTGAAGCGAAAGAGAAGTTTGACGCGATCTGCAAGTACCAGCCGCGTCTGTATAAATTCAACAAGGAG
TACGCGTATCTGCTGCGTGATATTGTTCGTGGCAAAAGCCTGGTGGAACTGCAACAGATTCGTCAAGAGA
TCTTTCGTTTCATTGAACAGGACTGCGGTGTTACCCGTCTGGGCAGCCTGAGCCTGAGCACCCTGGAAAC
CGTGAAAGCGGTTAAGGGTATCATTTACAGCTATTTTAGCACCGCGCTGAACGCGAGCAAGAACAACCCG
ATCAGCGACGAACAGCGTAAAGAGTTTGATCCGGAACTGTTCGCGCTGCTGGAAAAGCTGGAGCTGATTC
GTACCCGTAAAAAGAAACAAAAAGTGGAACGTATCGCGAACAGCCTGATTCAGACCTGCCTGGAGAACAA
CATCAAGTTCATTCGTGGTGAAGGCGACCTGAGCACCACCAACAACGCGACCAAGAAAAAGGCGAACAGC
CGTAGCATGGATTGGTTGGCGCGTGGTGTTTTTAACAAAATCCGTCAACTGGCGCCGATGCACAACATTA
CCCTGTTCGGTTGCGGCAGCCTGTACACCAGCCACCAGGACCCGCTGGTGCATCGTAACCCGGATAAAGC
GATGAAGTGCCGTTGGGCGGCGATCCCGGTTAAGGACATTGGCGATTGGGTGCTGCGTAAGCTGAGCCAA
AACCTGCGTGCGAAAAACATCGGCACCGGCGAGTACTATCACCAAGGTGTTAAAGAGTTCCTGAGCCATT
ATGAACTGCAGGACCTGGAGGAAGAGCTGCTGAAGTGGCGTAGCGATCGTAAAAGCAACATTCCGTGCTG
GGTGCTGCAGAACCGTCTGGCGGAGAAGCTGGGCAACAAAGAAGCGGTGGTTTACATCCCGGTTCGTGGT
GGCCGTATTTATTTTGCGACCCACAAGGTGGCGACCGGTGCGGTGAGCATCGTTTTCGACCAAAAACAAG
TGTGGGTTTGCAACGCGGATCATGTTGCGGCGGCGAACATCGCGCTGACCGTGAAGGGTATTGGCGAACA
AAGCAGCGACGAAGAGAACCCGGATGGTAGCCGTATCAAACTGCAGCTGACCAGCTAATAAAAGCTTGGT
CCATTAGGTAGGGACAATGATTCAGAAAGTAGAAATTGCGGCCCAACGCACCGGTTTGCCATTGGAACGT
GACTCGAAGGCAAAATGTTCGTGATGTAATCGCTTTACAAACATAACCTTCTGTGGTAAAATATTACTCA
GTTGCAAAATCCGTCTTTCATTGACGGTGGCCCGGTACTACCCCCGACTGAGAAATTCAACAACCCTGCT
ACAATGCAGACTGATCTTTGACAATTTAGTTGCAATGCCTAAGAAATCCGTCTTTCATTGACGGGTCATG
GTCCTCCTTCTTTCATTGACGGCAGTGGCGGAATAGCGGCCCTAAGAAATCCGTCTTTCATTGACGGCAT
TCGGCGCTCGAATAGGAAATCCGTCTTTCATTGACGGATCATTCATGGTCCTCCTTGTGTTGCAACACCT
AAGAAATCCGTCTTTCATTGACGGGAGCCAGCCAAAAGGCGTCGTTGTTGGCTCTGCCGCCGTTGCAACA
CCTAAGAAATCCGTCTTTCATTGACGGGGGGAAACTGGCAACGGCGGACTTCCAGCAACACCTAAGAAAT
CCGTCTTTCATTGACGGGCTGCCCCTCTTGGCCGTTGCAACACCTAAGAAATCCGTCTTTCATTGACGGG
TGGCCTCGACGGGAACAACAGGATCGTGGGAGGCCCAGCAACACCTAAGAAATCCGTCTTTCATTGACGG
TTCACGCCAGCCCAGCAACACCTAAGAAATCCGTCTTTCATTGACGGGCTGCCCCTCTTGGCCGTTGCAA
CACCTAAGAAATCCGTCTTTCATTGACGGGTCGAGGGATTGGAACTGGCGAGAAATCCGTCTTTCATTGA
CGGGTCGTAGGCGACGAAAAGCGTTGCAAAACCCAAGAAATCCGTCTTTCATTGGCATACAGCCTCGAGA
GAGACCATGGCCACCGGTCTCTATCGAAGATATGAGGAGCTCAAACTCGAGCTGCTAACAAAGCCCGAAA
GGAAGCTGAGTTGGCTGCTGCCACCGCTGAGCAATAACTAGCATAACCCCTTGGGGCCTCTAAACGGGTC
TTGAGGGGTTTTTTGCTGAAAGGAGGAACTATATCCGGATTGGCGAATGGG
[124 nt withheld, positions 6982-7105]
C
[91 nt withheld, positions 7107-7197]
A
[49 nt withheld, positions 7199-7247]
CCTTTGACGTTGGAGTCCACGTTCTTT
[37 nt withheld, positions 7275-7311]
ACCCTATCTCGGTCTATTCTTTTGATTTATAAGGGATTTTGCCGATTTCGGCCTATTGGTTAAAAAATGA
GCTGATTTAACAAAAATTTAACGCGAATTTTAACAAAATATTAACGCTTACAATTTAGGTGGCACTTTTC
GGGGAAATGTGCGCGGAACCCCTATTTGTTTATTTTTCTAAATACATTCAAATATGTATCCGCTCATGAA
TTAATTCTTAGAAAAACTCATCGAGCATCAAATGAAACTGCAATTTATTCATATCAGGATTATCAATACC
ATATTTTTGAAAAAGCCGTTTCTGTAATGAAGGAGAAAACTCACCGAGGCAGTTCCATAGGATGGCAAGA
TCCTGGTATCGGTCTGCGATTCCGACTCGTCCAACATCAATACAACCTATTAATTTCCCCTCGTCAAAAA
TAAGGTTATCAAGTGAGAAATCACCATGAGTGACGACTGAATCCGGTGAGAATGGCAAAAGTTTATGCAT
TTCTTTCCAGACTTGTTCAACAGGCCAGCCATTACGCTCGTCATCAAAATCACTCGCATCAACCAAACCG
TTATTCATTCGTGATTGCGCCTGAGCGAGACGAAATACGCGATCGCTGTTAAAAGGACAATTACAAACAG
GAATCGAATGCAACCGGCGCAGGAACACTGCCAGCGCATCAACAATATTTTCACCTGAATCAGGATATTC
TTCTAATACCTGGAATGCTGTTTTCCCGGGGATCGCAGTGGTGAGTAACCATGCATCATCAGGAGTACGG
ATAAAATGCTTGATGGTCGGAAGAGGCATAAATTCCGTCAGCCAGTTTAGTCTGACCATCTCATCTGTAA
CATCATTGGCAACGCTACCTTTGCCATGTTTCAGAAACAACTCTGGCGCATCGGGCTTCCCATACAATCG
ATAGATTGTCGCACCTGATTGCCCGACATTATCGCGAGCCCATTTATACCCATATAAATCAGCATCCATG
TTGGAATTTAATCGCGGCCTAGAGCAAGACGTTTCCCGTTGAATATGGCTCATAACACCCCTTGTATTAC
TGTTTATGTAAGCAGACAGTTTTATTGTTCATGACCAAAATCCCTTAACGTGAGTTTTCGTTCCACTGAG
CGTCAGACCCCGTAGAAAAGATCAAAGGATCTTCTTGAGATCCTTTTTTTCTGCGCGTAATCTGCTGCTT
GCAAACAAAAAAACCACCGCTACCAGCGGTGGTTTGTTTGCCGGATCAAGAGCTACCAACTCTTTTTCCG
AAGGTAACTGGCTTCAGCAGAGCGCAGATACCAAATACTGTCCTTCTAGTGTAGCCGTAGTTAGGCCACC
ACTTCAAGAACTCTGTAGCACCGCCTACATACCTCGCTCTGCTAATCCTGTTACCAGTGGCTGCTGCCAG
TGGCGATAAGTCGTGTCTTACCGGGTTGGACTCAAGACGATAGTTACCGGATAAGGCGCAGCGGTCGGGC
TGAACGGGGGGTTCGTGCACACAGCCCAGCTTGGAGCGAACGACCTACACCGAACTGAGATACCTACAGC
GTGAGCTATGAGAAAGCGCCACGCTTCCCGAAGGGAGAAAGGCGGACAGGTATCCGGTAAGCGGCAGGGT
CGGAACAGGAGAGCGCACGAGGGAGCTTCCAGGGGGAAACGCCTGGTATCTTTATAGTCCTGTCGGGTTT
CGCCACCTCTGACTTGAGCGTCGATTTTTGTGATGCTCGTCAGGGGGGCGGAGCCTATGGAAAAACGCCA
GCAACGCGGCCTTTTTACGGTTCCTGGCCTTTTGCTGGCCTTTTGCTCACATGTTCTTTCCTGCGTTATC
CCCTGATTCTGTGGATAACCGTATTACCGCCTTTGAGTGAGCTGATACCGCTCGCCGCAGCCGAACGACC
GAGCGCAGCGAGTCAGTGAGCGAGGAAGCGGAAGAGCGCCTGATGCGGTATTTTCTCCTTACGCATCTGT
GCGGTATTTCACACCGCAATGGTGCACTCTCAGTACAATCTGCTCTGATGCCGCATAGTTAAGCCAGTAT
ACACTCCGCTATCGCTACGTGACTGGGTCATGGCTGCGCCCCGACACCCGCCAACACCCGCTGACGCGCC
CTGACGGG
